Addgene plasmid #76498: GRK7 gRNA (BRDN0001145281)
Purpose: 3rd generation lentiviral gRNA plasmid targeting human GRK7
Depositing lab: John Doench & David Root. Depositing organization: Broad Institute. Publication: Optimized sgRNA design to maximize activity and minimize off-target effects of CRISPR-Cas9. Doench JG, Fusi N, Sullender M, Hegde M, Vaimberg EW, Donovan KF, Smith I, Tothova Z, Wilen C, Orchard R, Virgin HW, Listgarten J, Root DE. Nat Biotechnol. 2016 Jan 18. doi: 10.1038/nbt.3437. PubMed 26780180.
Backbone
  Vector backbone: lentiGuide-Puro
  Backbone manufacturer: Zhang Lab (Addgene plasmid # 52963)
  Vector type: Mammalian Expression, Lentiviral, CRISPR
  Selectable markers: Puromycin
Growth in bacteria
  Bacterial resistance: Ampicillin, 100 μg/mL
  Growth temperature: 37°C
  Growth strain: DH5alpha
  Copy number: High Copy
Gene/Insert
  Gene/Insert name: GRK7 (alt names: GRK7; NM_139209.2)
  gRNA/shRNA sequence: GTGAAGTACTTGTCTGACAC
  Species: H. sapiens (human)
  Promoter: hU6
  Cloning method: Unknown
  Sequencing primers: 5′ U6-F; 3′ pS2-R
Terms and licenses: Academic/Nonprofit Terms; Industry Terms: Not Available to Industry
Depositor comments: The gRNA was designed to target the following Genbank reference sequence(s): NM_139209.2. Note that this plasmid does NOT contain Cas9. It should be used in conjunction with lentiCas9-Blast (Addgene #52962) or otherwise with cell lines already expressing Cas9. Browse the full kinome gRNA library at http://www.addgene.org/pooled-library/broadgpp-human-kinome/ or visit http://www.broadinstitute.org/rnai/public/ for detailed protocols and information.
How to cite: GRK7 gRNA (BRDN0001145281) was a gift from John Doench & David Root (Addgene plasmid # 76498)
