[The description below was written by a language model from this plasmid's Addgene catalogue record and pLannotate feature annotations shown in this document.]
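Description:
GRK7 gRNA (BRDN0001145281) is a third-generation lentiviral single-guide RNA plasmid built on the lentiGuide-Puro backbone and designed to target the human GRK7 gene. It is one clone from a human kinome-wide gRNA collection. In bacteria it is maintained as a high-copy plasmid through a ColE1/pUC-type origin and selected with ampicillin via the β-lactamase gene. An f1 origin, an SV40 origin and remnants of a lac/T7/T3 cloning region are also annotated in the backbone.

The viral genome is transcribed from an RSV promoter fused to a truncated HIV-1 5' LTR, which makes packaging independent of Tat. It carries the Ψ packaging signal with a partial gag segment, the Rev response element for nuclear export of the full-length RNA, and a cPPT/CTS. It ends in a ΔU3 self-inactivating 3' LTR followed by an SV40 polyadenylation signal.

Between the LTRs sit two expression units. A human U6 RNA polymerase III promoter drives the GRK7-specific spacer joined to the Streptococcus pyogenes Cas9 guide scaffold. An EF-1α core promoter with its intron A drives puromycin N-acetyltransferase, allowing selection of transduced mammalian cells, with a WPRE downstream to enhance transcript expression.

The plasmid does not encode Cas9, so it is meant for use alongside a separate Cas9 lentivirus or in cells that already express Cas9. There the guide directs cleavage at GRK7 for knockout or loss-of-function studies.
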