Features (pLannotate 1.2.2; 29 found; start..end, strand, type, name):
     14..80      +  CDS            small t antigen (fragment): SV40 (simian virus 40) small t antigen
    106..317     +  promoter       EF-1α core promoter: core promoter for human elongation factor EF-1α
    318..1256    +  intron         EF-1α intron A: intron upstream of the start codon of human EF-1α
   1278..1877    +  CDS            PuroR (fragment): puromycin N-acetyltransferase; pac from Streptomyces; confers resistance to puromycin
   1893..2481    +  misc_feature   WPRE: woodchuck hepatitis virus posttranscriptional regulatory element
   2532..2551    +  misc_feature   cPPT/CTS (fragment): central polypurine tract and central termination sequence of HIV-1
   2553..2786    +  LTR            3' LTR (ΔU3): self-inactivating 3' long terminal repeat (LTR) from HIV-1
   2864..2985    +  polyA_signal   SV40 poly(A) signal: SV40 polyadenylation signal
   3025..3160    +  rep_origin     SV40 ori: SV40 origin of replication
   3181..3199    -  promoter       T7 promoter: promoter for bacteriophage T7 RNA polymerase
   3207..3362    +  CDS            lacZα (fragment): LacZα fragment of β-galactosidase; lacZ fragment
   3367..3795    +  rep_origin     f1 ori (sequence partly withheld): f1 bacteriophage origin of replication; arrow indicates direction of (+) strand synthesis
   3848..3952    +  promoter       AmpR promoter: bla
   3953..4813    +  CDS            AmpR: β-lactamase; bla; confers resistance to ampicillin, carbenicillin, and related antibiotics
   4984..5572    +  rep_origin     ori: high-copy-number ColE1/pMB1/pBR322/pUC origin of replication
   5755..5847    +  CDS            lacI (fragment): lac repressor; lacI; The lac repressor binds to the lac operator to inhibit transcription in E. coli. This inhibition can be relieved by adding lactose or isopropyl-β-D-thiogalactopyranoside (IPTG).
   5860..5881    +  protein_bind   CAP binding site: CAP binding activates transcription in the presence of cAMP. E. coli catabolite activator protein
   5896..5926    +  promoter       lac promoter: promoter for the E. coli lac operon
   5934..5950    +  protein_bind   lac operator: The lac repressor binds to the lac operator to inhibit transcription in E. coli. This inhibition can be relieved by adding lactose or isopropyl-β-D-thiogalactopyranoside (IPTG). lac repressor encoded by lacI
   5995..6013    +  promoter       T3 promoter: promoter for bacteriophage T3 RNA polymerase
   6041..6267    +  promoter       RSV promoter: Rous sarcoma virus enhancer/promoter
   6268..6448    +  LTR            5' LTR (truncated): truncated 5' long terminal repeat (LTR) from HIV-1
   6495..6620    +  misc_feature   HIV-1 Ψ: packaging signal of human immunodeficiency virus type 1
   6604..6967    +  CDS            HIV-1 gag (fragment): gag protein from human immunodeficiency virus 1; gag
   7113..7346    +  misc_feature   RRE: The Rev response element (RRE) of HIV-1 allows for Rev-dependent mRNA export from the nucleus to the cytoplasm.
   7723..7749    +  CDS            Rev (fragment): human immunodeficiency virus 1 (HIV-1) Rev protein; rev; enhances nuclear export of unspliced and incompletely spliced viral mRNAs
   7753..7993    +  promoter       U6 promoter: RNA polymerase III promoter for human U6 snRNA
   8023..8098    +  misc_RNA       gRNA scaffold: guide RNA scaffold for the Streptococcus pyogenes CRISPR/Cas9 system
   8154..8271    +  misc_feature   cPPT/CTS: central polypurine tract and central termination sequence of HIV-1
>Addgene plasmid #76498 | GRK7 gRNA (BRDN0001145281) | addgene full sequence | sequence record 188993 | Addgene Assembled Sequence
CCCGGGTGCAAAGATGGATAAAGTTTTAAACAGAGAGGAATCTTTGCAGCTAATGGACCTTCTAGGTCTT
GAAAGGAGTGGGAATTGGCTCCGGTGCCCGTCAGTGGGCAGAGCGCACATCGCCCACAGTCCCCGAGAAG
TTGGGGGGAGGGGTCGGCAATTGATCCGGTGCCTAGAGAAGGTGGCGCGGGGTAAACTGGGAAAGTGATG
TCGTGTACTGGCTCCGCCTTTTTCCCGAGGGTGGGGGAGAACCGTATATAAGTGCAGTAGTCGCCGTGAA
CGTTCTTTTTCGCAACGGGTTTGCCGCCAGAACACAGGTAAGTGCCGTGTGTGGTTCCCGCGGGCCTGGC
CTCTTTACGGGTTATGGCCCTTGCGTGCCTTGAATTACTTCCACCTGGCTGCAGTACGTGATTCTTGATC
CCGAGCTTCGGGTTGGAAGTGGGTGGGAGAGTTCGAGGCCTTGCGCTTAAGGAGCCCCTTCGCCTCGTGC
TTGAGTTGAGGCCTGGCCTGGGCGCTGGGGCCGCCGCGTGCGAATCTGGTGGCACCTTCGCGCCTGTCTC
GCTGCTTTCGATAAGTCTCTAGCCATTTAAAATTTTTGATGACCTGCTGCGACGCTTTTTTTCTGGCAAG
ATAGTCTTGTAAATGCGGGCCAAGATCTGCACACTGGTATTTCGGTTTTTGGGGCCGCGGGCGGCGACGG
GGCCCGTGCGTCCCAGCGCACATGTTCGGCGAGGCGGGGCCTGCGAGCGCGGCCACCGAGAATCGGACGG
GGGTAGTCTCAAGCTGGCCGGCCTGCTCTGGTGCCTGGCCTCGCGCCGCCGTGTATCGCCCCGCCCTGGG
CGGCAAGGCTGGCCCGGTCGGCACCAGTTGCGTGAGCGGAAAGATGGCCGCTTCCCGGCCCTGCTGCAGG
GAGCTCAAAATGGAGGACGCGGCGCTCGGGAGAGCGGGCGGGTGAGTCACCCACACAAAGGAAAAGGGCC
TTTCCGTCCTCAGCCGTCGCTTCATGTGACTCCACGGAGTACCGGGCGCCGTCCAGGCACCTCGATTAGT
TCTCGAGCTTTTGGAGTACGTCGTCTTTAGGTTGGGGGGAGGGGTTTTATGCGATGGAGTTTCCCCACAC
TGAGTGGGTGGAGACTGAAGTTAGGCCAGCTTGGCACTTGATGTAATTCTCCTTGGAATTTGCCCTTTTT
GAGTTTGGATCTTGGTTCATTCTCAAGCCTCAGACAGTGGTTCAAAGTTTTTTTCTTCCATTTCAGGTGT
CGTGACGTACGGCCACCATGACCGAGTACAAGCCCACGGTGCGCCTCGCCACCCGCGACGACGTCCCCAG
GGCCGTACGCACCCTCGCCGCCGCGTTCGCCGACTACCCCGCCACGCGCCACACCGTCGATCCGGACCGC
CACATCGAGCGGGTCACCGAGCTGCAAGAACTCTTCCTCACGCGCGTCGGGCTCGACATCGGCAAGGTGT
GGGTCGCGGACGACGGCGCCGCCGTGGCGGTCTGGACCACGCCGGAGAGCGTCGAAGCGGGGGCGGTGTT
CGCCGAGATCGGCCCGCGCATGGCCGAGTTGAGCGGTTCCCGGCTGGCCGCGCAGCAACAGATGGAAGGC
CTCCTGGCGCCGCACCGGCCCAAGGAGCCCGCGTGGTTCCTGGCCACCGTCGGAGTCTCGCCCGACCACC
AGGGCAAGGGTCTGGGCAGCGCCGTCGTGCTCCCCGGAGTGGAGGCGGCCGAGCGCGCCGGGGTGCCCGC
CTTCCTGGAGACCTCCGCGCCCCGCAACCTCCCCTTCTACGAGCGGCTCGGCTTCACCGTCACCGCCGAC
GTCGAGGTGCCCGAAGGACCGCGCACCTGGTGCATGACCCGCAAGCCCGGTGCCTGAACGCGTTAAGTCG
ACAATCAACCTCTGGATTACAAAATTTGTGAAAGATTGACTGGTATTCTTAACTATGTTGCTCCTTTTAC
GCTATGTGGATACGCTGCTTTAATGCCTTTGTATCATGCTATTGCTTCCCGTATGGCTTTCATTTTCTCC
TCCTTGTATAAATCCTGGTTGCTGTCTCTTTATGAGGAGTTGTGGCCCGTTGTCAGGCAACGTGGCGTGG
TGTGCACTGTGTTTGCTGACGCAACCCCCACTGGTTGGGGCATTGCCACCACCTGTCAGCTCCTTTCCGG
GACTTTCGCTTTCCCCCTCCCTATTGCCACGGCGGAACTCATCGCCGCCTGCCTTGCCCGCTGCTGGACA
GGGGCTCGGCTGTTGGGCACTGACAATTCCGTGGTGTTGTCGGGGAAATCATCGTCCTTTCCTTGGCTGC
TCGCCTGTGTTGCCACCTGGATTCTGCGCGGGACGTCCTTCTGCTACGTCCCTTCGGCCCTCAATCCAGC
GGACCTTCCTTCCCGCGGCCTGCTGCCGGCTCTGCGGCCTCTTCCGCGTCTTCGCCTTCGCCCTCAGACG
AGTCGGATCTCCCTTTGGGCCGCCTCCCCGCGTCGACTTTAAGACCAATGACTTACAAGGCAGCTGTAGA
TCTTAGCCACTTTTTAAAAGAAAAGGGGGGACTGGAAGGGCTAATTCACTCCCAACGAAGACAAGATCTG
CTTTTTGCTTGTACTGGGTCTCTCTGGTTAGACCAGATCTGAGCCTGGGAGCTCTCTGGCTAACTAGGGA
ACCCACTGCTTAAGCCTCAATAAAGCTTGCCTTGAGTGCTTCAAGTAGTGTGTGCCCGTCTGTTGTGTGA
CTCTGGTAACTAGAGATCCCTCAGACCCTTTTAGTCAGTGTGGAAAATCTCTAGCAGTACGTATAGTAGT
TCATGTCATCTTATTATTCAGTATTTATAACTTGCAAAGAAATGAATATCAGAGAGTGAGAGGAACTTGT
TTATTGCAGCTTATAATGGTTACAAATAAAGCAATAGCATCACAAATTTCACAAATAAAGCATTTTTTTC
ACTGCATTCTAGTTGTGGTTTGTCCAAACTCATCAATGTATCTTATCATGTCTGGCTCTAGCTATCCCGC
CCCTAACTCCGCCCATCCCGCCCCTAACTCCGCCCAGTTCCGCCCATTCTCCGCCCCATGGCTGACTAAT
TTTTTTTATTTATGCAGAGGCCGAGGCCGCCTCGGCCTCTGAGCTATTCCAGAAGTAGTGAGGAGGCTTT
TTTGGAGGCCTAGGGACGTACCCAATTCGCCCTATAGTGAGTCGTATTACGCGCGCTCACTGGCCGTCGT
TTTACAACGTCGTGACTGGGAAAACCCTGGCGTTACCCAACTTAATCGCCTTGCAGCACATCCCCCTTTC
GCCAGCTGGCGTAATAGCGAAGAGGCCCGCACCGATCGCCCTTCCCAACAGTTGCGCAGCCTGAATGGCG
AATGGG
[124 nt withheld, positions 3367-3490]
C
[91 nt withheld, positions 3492-3582]
A
[49 nt withheld, positions 3584-3632]
CCTTTGACGTTGGAGTCCACGTTCTTT
[37 nt withheld, positions 3660-3696]
ACCCTATCTCGGTCTATTCTTTTGATTTATAAGGGATTTTGCCGATTTCGGCCTATTGGTTAAAAAATGA
GCTGATTTAACAAAAATTTAACGCGAATTTTAACAAAATATTAACGCTTACAATTTAGGTGGCACTTTTC
GGGGAAATGTGCGCGGAACCCCTATTTGTTTATTTTTCTAAATACATTCAAATATGTATCCGCTCATGAG
ACAATAACCCTGATAAATGCTTCAATAATATTGAAAAAGGAAGAGTATGAGTATTCAACATTTCCGTGTC
GCCCTTATTCCCTTTTTTGCGGCATTTTGCCTTCCTGTTTTTGCTCACCCAGAAACGCTGGTGAAAGTAA
AAGATGCTGAAGATCAGTTGGGTGCACGAGTGGGTTACATCGAACTGGATCTCAACAGCGGTAAGATCCT
TGAGAGTTTTCGCCCCGAAGAACGTTTTCCAATGATGAGCACTTTTAAAGTTCTGCTATGTGGCGCGGTA
TTATCCCGTATTGACGCCGGGCAAGAGCAACTCGGTCGCCGCATACACTATTCTCAGAATGACTTGGTTG
AGTACTCACCAGTCACAGAAAAGCATCTTACGGATGGCATGACAGTAAGAGAATTATGCAGTGCTGCCAT
AACCATGAGTGATAACACTGCGGCCAACTTACTTCTGACAACGATCGGAGGACCGAAGGAGCTAACCGCT
TTTTTGCACAACATGGGGGATCATGTAACTCGCCTTGATCGTTGGGAACCGGAGCTGAATGAAGCCATAC
CAAACGACGAGCGTGACACCACGATGCCTGTAGCAATGGCAACAACGTTGCGCAAACTATTAACTGGCGA
ACTACTTACTCTAGCTTCCCGGCAACAATTAATAGACTGGATGGAGGCGGATAAAGTTGCAGGACCACTT
CTGCGCTCGGCCCTTCCGGCTGGCTGGTTTATTGCTGATAAATCTGGAGCCGGTGAGCGTGGGTCTCGCG
GTATCATTGCAGCACTGGGGCCAGATGGTAAGCCCTCCCGTATCGTAGTTATCTACACGACGGGGAGTCA
GGCAACTATGGATGAACGAAATAGACAGATCGCTGAGATAGGTGCCTCACTGATTAAGCATTGGTAACTG
TCAGACCAAGTTTACTCATATATACTTTAGATTGATTTAAAACTTCATTTTTAATTTAAAAGGATCTAGG
TGAAGATCCTTTTTGATAATCTCATGACCAAAATCCCTTAACGTGAGTTTTCGTTCCACTGAGCGTCAGA
CCCCGTAGAAAAGATCAAAGGATCTTCTTGAGATCCTTTTTTTCTGCGCGTAATCTGCTGCTTGCAAACA
AAAAAACCACCGCTACCAGCGGTGGTTTGTTTGCCGGATCAAGAGCTACCAACTCTTTTTCCGAAGGTAA
CTGGCTTCAGCAGAGCGCAGATACCAAATACTGTTCTTCTAGTGTAGCCGTAGTTAGGCCACCACTTCAA
GAACTCTGTAGCACCGCCTACATACCTCGCTCTGCTAATCCTGTTACCAGTGGCTGCTGCCAGTGGCGAT
AAGTCGTGTCTTACCGGGTTGGACTCAAGACGATAGTTACCGGATAAGGCGCAGCGGTCGGGCTGAACGG
GGGGTTCGTGCACACAGCCCAGCTTGGAGCGAACGACCTACACCGAACTGAGATACCTACAGCGTGAGCT
ATGAGAAAGCGCCACGCTTCCCGAAGGGAGAAAGGCGGACAGGTATCCGGTAAGCGGCAGGGTCGGAACA
GGAGAGCGCACGAGGGAGCTTCCAGGGGGAAACGCCTGGTATCTTTATAGTCCTGTCGGGTTTCGCCACC
TCTGACTTGAGCGTCGATTTTTGTGATGCTCGTCAGGGGGGCGGAGCCTATGGAAAAACGCCAGCAACGC
GGCCTTTTTACGGTTCCTGGCCTTTTGCTGGCCTTTTGCTCACATGTTCTTTCCTGCGTTATCCCCTGAT
TCTGTGGATAACCGTATTACCGCCTTTGAGTGAGCTGATACCGCTCGCCGCAGCCGAACGACCGAGCGCA
GCGAGTCAGTGAGCGAGGAAGCGGAAGAGCGCCCAATACGCAAACCGCCTCTCCCCGCGCGTTGGCCGAT
TCATTAATGCAGCTGGCACGACAGGTTTCCCGACTGGAAAGCGGGCAGTGAGCGCAACGCAATTAATGTG
AGTTAGCTCACTCATTAGGCACCCCAGGCTTTACACTTTATGCTTCCGGCTCGTATGTTGTGTGGAATTG
TGAGCGGATAACAATTTCACACAGGAAACAGCTATGACCATGATTACGCCAAGCGCGCAATTAACCCTCA
CTAAAGGGAACAAAAGCTGGAGCTGCAAGCTTAATGTAGTCTTATGCAATACTCTTGTAGTCTTGCAACA
TGGTAACGATGAGTTAGCAACATGCCTTACAAGGAGAGAAAAAGCACCGTGCATGCCGATTGGTGGAAGT
AAGGTGGTACGATCGTGCCTTATTAGGAAGGCAACAGACGGGTCTGACATGGATTGGACGAACCACTGAA
TTGCCGCATTGCAGAGATATTGTATTTAAGTGCCTAGCTCGATACATAAACGGGTCTCTCTGGTTAGACC
AGATCTGAGCCTGGGAGCTCTCTGGCTAACTAGGGAACCCACTGCTTAAGCCTCAATAAAGCTTGCCTTG
AGTGCTTCAAGTAGTGTGTGCCCGTCTGTTGTGTGACTCTGGTAACTAGAGATCCCTCAGACCCTTTTAG
TCAGTGTGGAAAATCTCTAGCAGTGGCGCCCGAACAGGGACTTGAAAGCGAAAGGGAAACCAGAGGAGCT
CTCTCGACGCAGGACTCGGCTTGCTGAAGCGCGCACGGCAAGAGGCGAGGGGCGGCGACTGGTGAGTACG
CCAAAAATTTTGACTAGCGGAGGCTAGAAGGAGAGAGATGGGTGCGAGAGCGTCAGTATTAAGCGGGGGA
GAATTAGATCGCGATGGGAAAAAATTCGGTTAAGGCCAGGGGGAAAGAAAAAATATAAATTAAAACATAT
AGTATGGGCAAGCAGGGAGCTAGAACGATTCGCAGTTAATCCTGGCCTGTTAGAAACATCAGAAGGCTGT
AGACAAATACTGGGACAGCTACAACCATCCCTTCAGACAGGATCAGAAGAACTTAGATCATTATATAATA
CAGTAGCAACCCTCTATTGTGTGCATCAAAGGATAGAGATAAAAGACACCAAGGAAGCTTTAGACAAGAT
AGAGGAAGAGCAAAACAAAAGTAAGACCACCGCACAGCAAGCGGCCGCTGATCTTCAGACCTGGAGGAGG
AGATATGAGGGACAATTGGAGAAGTGAATTATATAAATATAAAGTAGTAAAAATTGAACCATTAGGAGTA
GCACCCACCAAGGCAAAGAGAAGAGTGGTGCAGAGAGAAAAAAGAGCAGTGGGAATAGGAGCTTTGTTCC
TTGGGTTCTTGGGAGCAGCAGGAAGCACTATGGGCGCAGCGTCAATGACGCTGACGGTACAGGCCAGACA
ATTATTGTCTGGTATAGTGCAGCAGCAGAACAATTTGCTGAGGGCTATTGAGGCGCAACAGCATCTGTTG
CAACTCACAGTCTGGGGCATCAAGCAGCTCCAGGCAAGAATCCTGGCTGTGGAAAGATACCTAAAGGATC
AACAGCTCCTGGGGATTTGGGGTTGCTCTGGAAAACTCATTTGCACCACTGCTGTGCCTTGGAATGCTAG
TTGGAGTAATAAATCTCTGGAACAGATTTGGAATCACACGACCTGGATGGAGTGGGACAGAGAAATTAAC
AATTACACAAGCTTAATACACTCCTTAATTGAAGAATCGCAAAACCAGCAAGAAAAGAATGAACAAGAAT
TATTGGAATTAGATAAATGGGCAAGTTTGTGGAATTGGTTTAACATAACAAATTGGCTGTGGTATATAAA
ATTATTCATAATGATAGTAGGAGGCTTGGTAGGTTTAAGAATAGTTTTTGCTGTACTTTCTATAGTGAAT
AGAGTTAGGCAGGGATATTCACCATTATCGTTTCAGACCCACCTCCCAACCCCGAGGGGACCCAGAGAGG
GCCTATTTCCCATGATTCCTTCATATTTGCATATACGATACAAGGCTGTTAGAGAGATAATTAGAATTAA
TTTGACTGTAAACACAAAGATATTAGTACAAAATACGTGACGTAGAAAGTAATAATTTCTTGGGTAGTTT
GCAGTTTTAAAATTATGTTTTAAAATGGACTATCATATGCTTACCGTAACTTGAAAGTATTTCGATTTCT
TGGCTTTATATATCTTGTGGAAAGGACGAAACACCGGTGAAGTACTTGTCTGACACGTTTTAGAGCTAGA
AATAGCAAGTTAAAATAAGGCTAGTCCGTTATCAACTTGAAAAAGTGGCACCGAGTCGGTGCTTTTTTAA
GCTTGGCGTAACTAGATCTTGAGACAAATGGCAGTATTCATCCACAATTTTAAAAGAAAAGGGGGGATTG
GGGGGTACAGTGCAGGGGAAAGAATAGTAGACATAATAGCAACAGACATACAAACTAAAGAATTACAAAA
ACAAATTACAAAAATTCAAAATTTTCGGGTTTATTACAGGGACAGCAGAGATCCACTTTGGCGCCGGCTC
GAGGGGG
