>Addgene plasmid #76498 | GRK7 gRNA (BRDN0001145281) | depositor partial sequence | sequence record 143958 | Target Sequence
GTGAAGTACTTGTCTGACAC
